>Addgene plasmid #132112 | pDONR221_SLC32A1 | addgene full sequence | sequence record 263892 | Addgene NGS Result
CTTTCCTGCGTTATCCCCTGATTCTGTGGATAACCGTATTACCGCCTTTGAGTGAGCTGATACCGCTCGC
CGCAGCCGAACGACCGAGCGCAGCGAGTCAGTGAGCGAGGAAGCGGAAGAGCGCCCAATACGCAAACCGC
CTCTCCCCGCGCGTTGGCCGATTCATTAATGCAGCTGGCACGACAGGTTTCCCGACTGGAAAGCGGGCAG
TGAGCGCAACGCAATTAATACGCGTACCGCTAGCCAGGAAGAGTTTGTAGAAACGCAAAAAGGCCATCCG
TCAGGATGGCCTTCTGCTTAGTTTGATGCCTGGCAGTTTATGGCGGGCGTCCTGCCCGCCACCCTCCGGG
CCGTTGCTTCACAACGTTCAAATCCGCTCCCGGCGGATTTGTCCTACTCAGGAGAGCGTTCACCGACAAA
CAACAGATAAAACGAAAGGCCCAGTCTTCCGACTGAGCCTTTCGTTTTATTTGATGCCTGGCAGTTCCCT
ACTCTCGCGTTAACGCTAGCATGGATGTTTTCCCAGTCACGACGTTGTAAAACGACGGCCAGTCTTAAGC
TCGGGCCCCAAATAATGATTTTATTTTGACTGATAGTGACCTGTTCGTTGCAACACATTGATGAGCAATG
CTTTTTTATAATGCCAACTTTGTACAAAAAAGCAGGCTCCACCATGGCCACACTGCTGAGGTCTAAGCTG
AGCAACGTGGCCACCAGCGTGTCCAATAAGTCTCAGGCCAAGATGAGCGGCATGTTCGCCCGCATGGGCT
TTCAGGCAGCAACAGACGAGGAGGCAGTGGGATTCGCACACTGCGACGATCTGGACTTTGAGCACCGGCA
GGGCCTGCAGATGGATATCCTGAAGGCCGAGGGCGAGCCATGTGGCGACGAGGGAGCAGAGGCACCAGTG
GAGGGCGATATCCACTACCAGAGAGGATCCGGAGCACCACTGCCACCTTCTGGCAGCAAGGACCAAGTGG
GAGGAGGAGGAGAGTTCGGAGGCCACGATAAGCCTAAGATCACAGCCTGGGAGGCCGGCTGGAACGTGAC
CAATGCCATCCAGGGCATGTTTGTGCTGGGACTGCCATACGCAATCCTGCACGGAGGCTATCTGGGCCTG
TTCCTGATCATCTTTGCCGCCGTGGTGTGCTGTTACACCGGCAAGATCCTGATCGCCTGCCTGTATGAGG
AGAACGAGGACGGCGAGGTGGTGCGGGTGAGAGATAGCTATGTGGCCATCGCCAACGCCTGCTGTGCACC
TAGGTTCCCAACACTGGGAGGAAGGGTGGTGAATGTGGCACAGATCATCGAGCTGGTCATGACCTGCATC
CTGTACGTGGTGGTGAGCGGCAACCTGATGTATAATTCCTTCCCAGGACTGCCCGTGAGCCAGAAGTCCT
GGTCTATCATCGCCACAGCCGTGCTGCTGCCCTGTGCCTTTCTGAAGAACCTGAAGGCCGTGTCCAAGTT
CTCTCTGCTGTGCACCCTGGCCCACTTTGTGATCAATATCCTGGTCATCGCCTACTGTCTGTCTAGGGCA
AGGGACTGGGCATGGGAGAAGGTGAAGTTCTATATCGATGTGAAGAAGTTTCCTATCAGCATCGGCATCA
TCGTGTTCAGCTACACATCCCAGATCTTTCTGCCTTCTCTGGAGGGCAACATGCAGCAGCCAAGCGAGTT
CCACTGCATGATGAATTGGACCCACATCGCAGCATGCGTGCTGAAGGGACTGTTTGCACTGGTGGCATAC
CTGACCTGGGCAGACGAGACAAAGGAAGTGATCACCGATAACCTGCCTGGCAGCATCAGGGCCGTGGTGA
ATATCTTCCTGGTGGCCAAGGCCCTGCTGTCCTATCCACTGCCCTTCTTTGCCGCCGTGGAGGTGCTGGA
GAAGTCCCTGTTCCAGGAGGGCTCTCGCGCCTTCTTTCCAGCATGCTACAGCGGCGATGGCCGGCTGAAG
TCCTGGGGACTGACACTGAGATGTGCCCTGGTGGTGTTCACCCTGCTGATGGCCATCTATGTGCCACACT
TTGCACTGCTGATGGGACTGACCGGATCCCTGACAGGAGCAGGACTGTGCTTCCTGCTGCCCTCTCTGTT
TCACCTGCGGCTGCTGTGGAGAAAGCTGCTGTGGCACCAGGTGTTCTTTGACGTGGCCATCTTCGTGATC
GGCGGCATCTGTAGCGTGTCCGGCTTTGTGCACTCCCTGGAGGGCCTGATCGAGGCCTACCGGACCAATG
CCGAGGATGACCCAGCTTTCTTGTACAAAGTTGGCATTATAAGAAAGCATTGCTTATCAATTTGTTGCAA
CGAACAGGTCACTATCAGTCAAAATAAAATCATTATTTGCCATCCAGCTGATATCCCCTATAGTGAGTCG
TATTACATGGTCATAGCTGTTTCCTGGCAGCTCTGGCCCGTGTCTCAAAATCTCTGATGTTACATTGCAC
AAGATAAAAATATATCATCATGAACAATAAAACTGTCTGCTTACATAAACAGTAATACAAGGGGTGTTAT
GAGCCATATTCAACGGGAAACGTCGAGGCCGCGATTAAATTCCAACATGGATGCTGATTTATATGGGTAT
AAATGGGCTCGCGATAATGTCGGGCAATCAGGTGCGACAATCTATCGCTTGTATGGGAAGCCCGATGCGC
CAGAGTTGTTTCTGAAACATGGCAAAGGTAGCGTTGCCAATGATGTTACAGATGAGATGGTCAGACTAAA
CTGGCTGACGGAATTTATGCCTCTTCCGACCATCAAGCATTTTATCCGTACTCCTGATGATGCATGGTTA
CTCACCACTGCGATCCCCGGAAAAACAGCATTCCAGGTATTAGAAGAATATCCTGATTCAGGTGAAAATA
TTGTTGATGCGCTGGCAGTGTTCCTGCGCCGGTTGCATTCGATTCCTGTTTGTAATTGTCCTTTTAACAG
CGATCGCGTATTTCGTCTCGCTCAGGCGCAATCACGAATGAATAACGGTTTGGTTGATGCGAGTGATTTT
GATGACGAGCGTAATGGCTGGCCTGTTGAACAAGTCTGGAAAGAAATGCATAAACTTTTGCCATTCTCAC
CGGATTCAGTCGTCACTCATGGTGATTTCTCACTTGATAACCTTATTTTTGACGAGGGGAAATTAATAGG
TTGTATTGATGTTGGACGAGTCGGAATCGCAGACCGATACCAGGATCTTGCCATCCTATGGAACTGCCTC
GGTGAGTTTTCTCCTTCATTACAGAAACGGCTTTTTCAAAAATATGGTATTGATAATCCTGATATGAATA
AATTGCAGTTTCATTTGATGCTCGATGAGTTTTTCTAATCAGAATTGGTTAATTGGTTGTAACACTGGCA
GAGCATTACGCTGACTTGACGGGACGGCGCAAGCTCATGACCAAAATCCCTTAACGTGAGTTACGCGTCG
TTCCACTGAGCGTCAGACCCCGTAGAAAAGATCAAAGGATCTTCTTGAGATCCTTTTTTTCTGCGCGTAA
TCTGCTGCTTGCAAACAAAAAAACCACCGCTACCAGCGGTGGTTTGTTTGCCGGATCAAGAGCTACCAAC
TCTTTTTCCGAAGGTAACTGGCTTCAGCAGAGCGCAGATACCAAATACTGTTCTTCTAGTGTAGCCGTAG
TTAGGCCACCACTTCAAGAACTCTGTAGCACCGCCTACATACCTCGCTCTGCTAATCCTGTTACCAGTGG
CTGCTGCCAGTGGCGATAAGTCGTGTCTTACCGGGTTGGACTCAAGACGATAGTTACCGGATAAGGCGCA
GCGGTCGGGCTGAACGGGGGGTTCGTGCACACAGCCCAGCTTGGAGCGAACGACCTACACCGAACTGAGA
TACCTACAGCGTGAGCTATGAGAAAGCGCCACGCTTCCCGAAGGGAGAAAGGCGGACAGGTATCCGGTAA
GCGGCAGGGTCGGAACAGGAGAGCGCACGAGGGAGCTTCCAGGGGGAAACGCCTGGTATCTTTATAGTCC
TGTCGGGTTTCGCCACCTCTGACTTGAGCGTCGATTTTTGTGATGCTCGTCAGGGGGGCGGAGCCTATGG
AAAAACGCCAGCAACGCGGCCTTTTTACGGTTCCTGGCCTTTTGCTGGCCTTTTGCTCACATGTT
Features (pLannotate 1.2.2; 10 found; start..end, strand, type, name):
    121..213     +  CDS            lacI (fragment): lac repressor; lacI; The lac repressor binds to the lac operator to inhibit transcription in E. coli. This inhibition can be relieved by adding lactose or isopropyl-β-D-thiogalactopyranoside (IPTG).
    268..295     -  terminator     rrnB T2 terminator: transcription terminator T2 from the E. coli rrnB gene
    427..470     +  terminator     rrnB T1 terminator: Escherichia coli rrnB; transcription terminator T1 from the E. coli rrnB gene
    517..553     -  CDS            lacZα (fragment): LacZα fragment of β-galactosidase; lacZ fragment
    569..668     +  protein_bind   attL1: mutant version of attL; recombination site for the Gateway® LR reaction LR Clonase™
    674..2248    +  CDS            SLC32A1: VIAAT_HUMAN - Also known as VGAT, VIAAT. Experimental evidence at transcript level: Swiss-Prot protein existence level 2. Involved in the uptake of GABA and glycine into the synaptic vesicles. From Homo sapiens (Human).
   2250..2349    -  protein_bind   attL2: mutant version of attL; recombination site for the Gateway® LR reaction LR Clonase™
   2367..2385    -  promoter       T7 promoter: promoter for bacteriophage T7 RNA polymerase
   2519..3328    +  CDS            KanR: aminoglycoside phosphotransferase; aph(3')-Ia; confers resistance to kanamycin in bacteria or G418 (Geneticin®) in eukaryotes
   3475..4063    +  rep_origin     ori: high-copy-number ColE1/pMB1/pBR322/pUC origin of replication
