[The description below was written by a language model from this plasmid's Addgene catalogue record and pLannotate feature annotations shown in this document.]
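Description:
pDONR221_SLC32A1 is a Gateway entry clone built on the pDONR221 backbone, carrying a codon-optimized open reading frame for human SLC32A1, also known as VGAT or VIAAT. This is the vesicular inhibitory amino acid transporter, which loads GABA and glycine into synaptic vesicles. The sequenced plasmid is 4,125 nt. It is maintained in E. coli through a high-copy ColE1/pUC-type origin and selected with kanamycin via an aminoglycoside phosphotransferase (KanR) gene. Although the catalogue lists the vector type as mammalian expression, the feature table shows no mammalian promoter or polyadenylation signal. The plasmid is therefore a shuttle for the ORF rather than an expression vector in its own right.

The 1,575 bp SLC32A1 coding sequence sits directly between attL1 and attL2, the recombination sites used in the Gateway LR reaction. LR Clonase exchanges the attL-flanked ORF into any attR-containing destination vector. This transfer preserves orientation and lets the user choose the promoter, tags and delivery system supplied by the destination backbone. No epitope tags or reporters are annotated on the insert, and the record does not state whether a stop codon is retained. Upstream of the cassette, rrnB T1 and T2 terminators insulate the insert from read-through transcription in bacteria. A T7 promoter lies just beyond attL2, oriented back toward the insert. Short lacI and lacZα fragments are backbone remnants with no functional role. M13 forward and reverse primer sites flank the cassette for sequence verification.

The clone belongs to a consortium collection of solute carrier (SLC) transporter ORFs and is intended for subcloning into custom expression vectors to study transporter function and pharmacology.
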