Addgene plasmid #132112: pDONR221_SLC32A1
Purpose: Gateway entry clone with codon-optimized ORF sequence for subcloning into custom expression vectors
Depositing lab: RESOLUTE Consortium & Giulio Superti-Furga. Depositing organization: CeMM Research Center for Molecular Medicine. Publication: The RESOLUTE consortium: unlocking SLC transporters for drug discovery. Superti-Furga G, Lackner D, Wiedmer T, Ingles-Prieto A, Barbosa B, Girardi E, Goldmann U, Gurtl B, Klavins K, Klimek C, Lindinger S, Lineiro-Retes E, Muller AC, Onstein S, Redinger G, Reil D, Sedlyarov V, Wolf G, Crawford M, Everley R, ... Steppan CM. Nat Rev Drug Discov. 2020 Jul;19(7):429-430. doi: 10.1038/d41573-020-00056-6. PubMed 32265506.
Backbone
  Vector backbone: pDONR221
  Backbone manufacturer: Thermo Fisher Scientific
  Backbone size w/o insert (bp): 2550
  Vector type: Mammalian Expression
Growth in bacteria
  Bacterial resistance: Kanamycin, 50 μg/mL
  Growth temperature: 37°C
  Growth strain: Stbl3
  Copy number: High Copy
Gene/Insert
  Gene/Insert name: SLC32A1 (alt name: VGAT, bA122O1.1, VIAAT)
  Species: H. sapiens (human)
  Insert size (bp): 1575
  Entrez Gene: SLC32A1 (a.k.a. DEE114, GEFSP12, VGAT, VIAAT, VIAAT GEFSP12)
  Cloning method: Gateway Cloning
  Sequencing primers: 5′ M13-fwd; 3′ M13-rev
Terms and licenses: Academic/Nonprofit Terms; Industry Terms
Depositor comments: For more information on the full Resolute plasmid collection, please see www.addgene.org/depositor-collections/re-solute/. Please provide your feedback on this plasmid to the RESOLUTE consortium by filling out their RESOLUTE repository feedback form: https://forms.office.com/Pages/ResponsePage.aspx?id=0e05yklzmkS7rjFGQL4N7z4feCLQvEJAmVcOCM_u885UN1JJRko0Ukg4TVQwNTZLOUxPQVJWT1NHUCQlQCN0PWcu
How to cite: pDONR221_SLC32A1 was a gift from RESOLUTE Consortium & Giulio Superti-Furga (Addgene plasmid # 132112 ; http://n2t.net/addgene:132112 ; RRID:Addgene_132112)
