>Addgene plasmid #132112 | pDONR221_SLC32A1 | depositor partial sequence | sequence record 253624 | Codon-optimized ORF of SLC32A1
ATGGCCACACTGCTGAGGTCTAAGCTGAGCAACGTGGCCACCAGCGTGTCCAATAAGTCTCAGGCCAAGA
TGAGCGGCATGTTCGCCCGCATGGGCTTTCAGGCAGCAACAGACGAGGAGGCAGTGGGATTCGCACACTG
CGACGATCTGGACTTTGAGCACCGGCAGGGCCTGCAGATGGATATCCTGAAGGCCGAGGGCGAGCCATGT
GGCGACGAGGGAGCAGAGGCACCAGTGGAGGGCGATATCCACTACCAGAGAGGATCCGGAGCACCACTGC
CACCTTCTGGCAGCAAGGACCAAGTGGGAGGAGGAGGAGAGTTCGGAGGCCACGATAAGCCTAAGATCAC
AGCCTGGGAGGCCGGCTGGAACGTGACCAATGCCATCCAGGGCATGTTTGTGCTGGGACTGCCATACGCA
ATCCTGCACGGAGGCTATCTGGGCCTGTTCCTGATCATCTTTGCCGCCGTGGTGTGCTGTTACACCGGCA
AGATCCTGATCGCCTGCCTGTATGAGGAGAACGAGGACGGCGAGGTGGTGCGGGTGAGAGATAGCTATGT
GGCCATCGCCAACGCCTGCTGTGCACCTAGGTTCCCAACACTGGGAGGAAGGGTGGTGAATGTGGCACAG
ATCATCGAGCTGGTCATGACCTGCATCCTGTACGTGGTGGTGAGCGGCAACCTGATGTATAATTCCTTCC
CAGGACTGCCCGTGAGCCAGAAGTCCTGGTCTATCATCGCCACAGCCGTGCTGCTGCCCTGTGCCTTTCT
GAAGAACCTGAAGGCCGTGTCCAAGTTCTCTCTGCTGTGCACCCTGGCCCACTTTGTGATCAATATCCTG
GTCATCGCCTACTGTCTGTCTAGGGCAAGGGACTGGGCATGGGAGAAGGTGAAGTTCTATATCGATGTGA
AGAAGTTTCCTATCAGCATCGGCATCATCGTGTTCAGCTACACATCCCAGATCTTTCTGCCTTCTCTGGA
GGGCAACATGCAGCAGCCAAGCGAGTTCCACTGCATGATGAATTGGACCCACATCGCAGCATGCGTGCTG
AAGGGACTGTTTGCACTGGTGGCATACCTGACCTGGGCAGACGAGACAAAGGAAGTGATCACCGATAACC
TGCCTGGCAGCATCAGGGCCGTGGTGAATATCTTCCTGGTGGCCAAGGCCCTGCTGTCCTATCCACTGCC
CTTCTTTGCCGCCGTGGAGGTGCTGGAGAAGTCCCTGTTCCAGGAGGGCTCTCGCGCCTTCTTTCCAGCA
TGCTACAGCGGCGATGGCCGGCTGAAGTCCTGGGGACTGACACTGAGATGTGCCCTGGTGGTGTTCACCC
TGCTGATGGCCATCTATGTGCCACACTTTGCACTGCTGATGGGACTGACCGGATCCCTGACAGGAGCAGG
ACTGTGCTTCCTGCTGCCCTCTCTGTTTCACCTGCGGCTGCTGTGGAGAAAGCTGCTGTGGCACCAGGTG
TTCTTTGACGTGGCCATCTTCGTGATCGGCGGCATCTGTAGCGTGTCCGGCTTTGTGCACTCCCTGGAGG
GCCTGATCGAGGCCTACCGGACCAATGCCGAGGAT
